Addgene plasmid #70002: pRR-S6a
Purpose: Mammalian expression of cytochrome p450 CYP2B6 variant
Depositing lab: Kathrin Klein. Depositing organization: Robert Bosch Gesellschaft für Medizinische Forschung mbH - Dr. Margarete Fischer-Bosch Institut für Klinische Pharmakologie. Publication: Novel CYP2B6 enzyme variants in a Rwandese population: functional characterization and assessment of in silico prediction tools. Radloff R, Gras A, Zanger UM, Masquelier C, Arumugam K, Karasi JC, Arendt V, Seguin-Devaux C, Klein K. Hum Mutat. 2013 May;34(5):725-34. doi: 10.1002/humu.22295. Epub 2013 Mar 11. PubMed 23418033.
Backbone
  Vector backbone: pcDNA3
  Backbone manufacturer: Invitrogen
  Backbone size w/o insert (bp): 5400
  Vector type: Mammalian Expression
  Selectable markers: Neomycin (select with G418)
Growth in bacteria
  Bacterial resistance: Ampicillin, 100 μg/mL
  Growth temperature: 37°C
  Growth strain: DH5alpha
  Copy number: High Copy
Gene/Insert
  Gene/Insert name: CYP2B6 (alt names: 2B6.213L; cytochrome P450, family 2, subfamily B, polypeptide 6)
  Species: H. sapiens (human)
  Insert size (bp): 1500
  Mutation: T637C (F213L)
  Entrez Gene: CYP2B6 (a.k.a. CPB6, CYP2B, CYP2B7, CYP2B7P, CYPIIB6, EFVM, IIB1, P450)
  Promoter: CMV
  Cloning method: Restriction Enzyme; 5′ cloning site BamHI (not destroyed); 3′ cloning site XbaI (not destroyed)
  Sequencing primers: 5′ CMV-F; 3′ BGH-rev
Terms and licenses: Academic/Nonprofit Terms; Industry Terms: Not Available to Industry
How to cite: pRR-S6a was a gift from Kathrin Klein (Addgene plasmid # 70002 ; http://n2t.net/addgene:70002 ; RRID:Addgene_70002)
