[The description below was written by a language model from this plasmid's Addgene catalogue record and pLannotate feature annotations shown in this document.]
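Description:
pRR-S6a is a mammalian expression plasmid built on the pcDNA3 backbone that carries a human cytochrome P450 2B6 (CYP2B6) coding sequence with a single nucleotide change, T637C, producing the amino-acid substitution F213L. The roughly 1.5 kb insert was cloned between BamHI and XbaI sites, both retained, and the assembled sequence record is 6,853 nt. In E. coli the plasmid replicates from a high-copy ColE1/pUC-type origin and is selected with ampicillin through the β-lactamase gene and its own promoter. An f1 origin is also present, which in principle permits single-stranded DNA production.

Expression of the CYP2B6 variant is driven by the human cytomegalovirus immediate early enhancer and promoter, and the transcript is terminated by the bovine growth hormone polyadenylation signal. T7 and SP6 phage promoters flank the insert, as is standard for pcDNA3, and could support in vitro transcription. No epitope tag or reporter is annotated. A separate cassette, consisting of the SV40 early promoter, the neomycin phosphotransferase gene and the SV40 polyadenylation signal, confers G418 resistance for selecting stably transfected mammalian cells. Short annotated fragments such as the HIV-1 LTR piece, ble, lacI, the lac promoter/operator region and the bom fragment appear to be backbone remnants or partial sequence matches rather than functional parts of the design.

The construct is intended for heterologous expression of this CYP2B6 variant in mammalian cells. The associated publication concerns the functional characterization of novel CYP2B6 enzyme variants found in a Rwandese population and the assessment of in silico prediction tools.
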