Features (pLannotate 1.2.2; 21 found; start..end, strand, type, name):
     36..80      -  misc_feature   bom (fragment): basis of mobility region from pBR322
    235..614     +  enhancer       CMV enhancer: human cytomegalovirus immediate early enhancer
    615..818     +  promoter       CMV promoter: human cytomegalovirus (CMV) immediate early promoter
    814..847     +  LTR            5' LTR (truncated) (fragment): truncated 5' long terminal repeat (LTR) from HIV-1
    863..881     +  promoter       T7 promoter: promoter for bacteriophage T7 RNA polymerase
    913..2385    +  CDS            CYP2B6: CP2B6_HUMAN - Experimental evidence at protein level: Swiss-Prot protein existence level 1. Allele 2B6*9: Has low affinity for anandamide and can only produce 11,12 EpETrE-EAs. From Homo sapiens (Human).
   2405..2423    -  promoter       SP6 promoter: promoter for bacteriophage SP6 RNA polymerase
   2449..2673    +  polyA_signal   bGH poly(A) signal: bovine growth hormone polyadenylation signal
   2677..2698    +  promoter       SV40 promoter (fragment): SV40 enhancer and early promoter
   2719..3147    +  rep_origin     f1 ori (sequence partly withheld): f1 bacteriophage origin of replication; arrow indicates direction of (+) strand synthesis
   3161..3491    +  promoter       SV40 promoter: SV40 enhancer and early promoter
   3558..4349    +  CDS            neo: KKA2_KLEPN - Also known as kan, nptII. Experimental evidence at protein level: Swiss-Prot protein existence level 1. Resistance to kanamycin, neomycin, paromomycin, ribostamycin, butirosin and gentamicin B. From Klebsiella pneumoniae.
   4373..4531    +  CDS            ble (fragment): BLE_KLEPN - Experimental evidence at protein level: Swiss-Prot protein existence level 1. Binding protein with a strong affinity to the bleomycin family of antibiotics. Binds to CL990; an antimitotic-antibiotic compound. From Klebsiella pneumoniae.
   4526..4647    +  polyA_signal   SV40 poly(A) signal: SV40 polyadenylation signal
   4720..4736    -  protein_bind   lac operator: The lac repressor binds to the lac operator to inhibit transcription in E. coli. This inhibition can be relieved by adding lactose or isopropyl-β-D-thiogalactopyranoside (IPTG). lac repressor encoded by lacI
   4744..4774    -  promoter       lac promoter: promoter for the E. coli lac operon
   4789..4810    -  protein_bind   CAP binding site: CAP binding activates transcription in the presence of cAMP. E. coli catabolite activator protein
   4823..4915    -  CDS            lacI (fragment): lac repressor; lacI; The lac repressor binds to the lac operator to inhibit transcription in E. coli. This inhibition can be relieved by adding lactose or isopropyl-β-D-thiogalactopyranoside (IPTG).
   5098..5686    -  rep_origin     ori: high-copy-number ColE1/pMB1/pBR322/pUC origin of replication
   5857..6717    -  CDS            AmpR: β-lactamase; bla; confers resistance to ampicillin, carbenicillin, and related antibiotics
   6718..6822    -  promoter       AmpR promoter: bla
>Addgene plasmid #70002 | pRR-S6a | addgene full sequence | sequence record 126660 | Addgene assembled full plasmid sequence
GACGGATCGGGAGATCTCCCGATCCCCTATGGTCGACTCTCAGTACAATCTGCTCTGATGCCGCATAGTT
AAGCCAGTATCTGCTCCCTGCTTGTGTGTTGGAGGTCGCTGAGTAGTGCGCGAGCAAAATTTAAGCTACA
ACAAGGCAAGGCTTGACCGACAATTGCATGAAGAATCTGCTTAGGGTTAGGCGTTTTGCGCTGCTTCGCG
ATGTACGGGCCAGATATACGCGTTGACATTGATTATTGACTAGTTATTAATAGTAATCAATTACGGGGTC
ATTAGTTCATAGCCCATATATGGAGTTCCGCGTTACATAACTTACGGTAAATGGCCCGCCTGGCTGACCG
CCCAACGACCCCCGCCCATTGACGTCAATAATGACGTATGTTCCCATAGTAACGCCAATAGGGACTTTCC
ATTGACGTCAATGGGTGGACTATTTACGGTAAACTGCCCACTTGGCAGTACATCAAGTGTATCATATGCC
AAGTACGCCCCCTATTGACGTCAATGACGGTAAATGGCCCGCCTGGCATTATGCCCAGTACATGACCTTA
TGGGACTTTCCTACTTGGCAGTACATCTACGTATTAGTCATCGCTATTACCATGGTGATGCGGTTTTGGC
AGTACATCAATGGGCGTGGATAGCGGTTTGACTCACGGGGATTTCCAAGTCTCCACCCCATTGACGTCAA
TGGGAGTTTGTTTTGGCACCAAAATCAACGGGACTTTCCAAAATGTCGTAACAACTCCGCCCCATTGACG
CAAATGGGCGGTAGGCGTGTACGGTGGGAGGTCTATATAAGCAGAGCTCTCTGGCTAACTAGAGAACCCA
CTGCTTACTGGCTTATCGAAATTAATACGACTCACTATAGGGAGACCCAAGCTTGGTACCGAGCTCGGAT
CCATGGAACTCAGCGTCCTCCTCTTCCTTGCACTCCTCACAGGACTCTTGCTACTCCTGGTTCAGCGCCA
CCCTAACACCCATGACCGCCTCCCACCAGGGCCCCGCCCTCTGCCCCTTTTGGGAAACCTTCTGCAGATG
GATAGAAGAGGCCTACTCAAATCCTTTCTGAGGTTCCGAGAGAAATATGGGGACGTCTTCACGGTACACC
TGGGACCGAGGCCCGTGGTCATGCTGTGTGGAGTAGAGGCCATACGGGAGGCCCTTGTGGACAAGGCTGA
GGCCTTCTCTGGCCGGGGAAAAATCGCCATGGTCGACCCATTCTTCCGGGGATATGGTGTGATCTTTGCC
AATGGAAACCGCTGGAAGGTGCTTCGGCGATTCTCTGTGACCACTATGAGGGACTTCGGGATGGGAAAGC
GGAGTGTGGAGGAGCGGATTCAGGAGGAGGCTCAGTGTCTGATAGAGGAGCTTCGGAAATCCAAGGGGGC
CCTCATGGACCCCACCTTCCTCTTCCAGTCCATTACCGCCAACATCATCTGCTCCATCGTCTTTGGAAAA
CGATTCCACTACCAAGATCAAGAGTTCCTGAAGATGCTGAACTTGTTCTACCAGACTTTTTCACTCATCA
GCTCTGTACTCGGCCAGCTGTTTGAGCTCTTCTCTGGCTTCTTGAAATACTTTCCTGGGGCACACAGGCA
AGTTTACAAAAACCTGCAGGAAATCAATGCTTACATTGGCCACAGTGTGGAGAAGCACCGTGAAACCCTG
GACCCCAGCGCCCCCAAGGACCTCATCGACACCTACCTGCTCCACATGGAAAAAGAGAAATCCAACGCAC
ACAGTGAATTCAGCCACCAGAACCTCAACCTCAACACGCTCTCGCTCTTCTTTGCTGGCACTGAGACCAC
CAGCACCACTCTCCGCTACGGCTTCCTGCTCATGCTCAAATACCCTCATGTTGCAGAGAGAGTCTACAGG
GAGATTGAACAGGTGATTGGCCCACATCGCCCTCCAGAGCTTCATGACCGAGCCAAAATGCCATACACAG
AGGCAGTCATCTATGAGATTCAGAGATTTTCCGACCTTCTCCCCATGGGTGTGCCCCACATTGTCACCCA
ACACACCAGCTTCCGAGGGTACATCATCCCCAAGGACACAGAAGTATTTCTCATCCTGAGCACTGCTCTC
CATGACCCACACTACTTTGAAAAACCAGACGCCTTCAATCCTGACCACTTTCTGGATGCCAATGGGGCAC
TGAAAAAGACTGAAGCTTTTATCCCCTTCTCCTTAGGGAAGCGGATTTGTCTTGGTGAAGGCATCGCCCG
TGCGGAATTGTTCCTCTTCTTCACCACCATCCTCCAGAACTTCTCCATGGCCAGCCCCGTGGCCCCAGAA
GACATCGATCTGACACCCCAGGAGTGTGGTGTGGGCAAAATACCCCCAACATACCAGATCCGCTTCCTGC
CCCGCTGAGTCTAGAGGGCCCTATTCTATAGTGTCACCTAAATGCTAGAGCTCGCTGATCAGCCTCGACT
GTGCCTTCTAGTTGCCAGCCATCTGTTGTTTGCCCCTCCCCCGTGCCTTCCTTGACCCTGGAAGGTGCCA
CTCCCACTGTCCTTTCCTAATAAAATGAGGAAATTGCATCGCATTGTCTGAGTAGGTGTCATTCTATTCT
GGGGGGTGGGGTGGGGCAGGACAGCAAGGGGGAGGATTGGGAAGACAATAGCAGGCATGCTGGGGATGCG
GTGGGCTCTATGGCTTCTGAGGCGGAAAGAACCAGCTGGGGCTCTAGGGGGTATCCCC
[124 nt withheld, positions 2719-2842]
C
[32 nt withheld, positions 2844-2875]
CA
[57 nt withheld, positions 2878-2934]
A
[49 nt withheld, positions 2936-2984]
CCTTTGACGTTGGAGTCCACGTTCTTT
[37 nt withheld, positions 3012-3048]
ACCCTATCTCGGTCTATTCTTTTGATTTATAAGGGATTTTGGGGATTTCGGCCTATTGGTTAAAAAATGA
GCTGATTTAACAAAAATTTAACGCGAATTAATTCTGTGGAATGTGTGTCAGTTAGGGTGTGGAAAGTCCC
CAGGCTCCCCAGGCAGGCAGAAGTATGCAAAGCATGCATCTCAATTAGTCAGCAACCAGGTGTGGAAAGT
CCCCAGGCTCCCCAGCAGGCAGAAGTATGCAAAGCATGCATCTCAATTAGTCAGCAACCATAGTCCCGCC
CCTAACTCCGCCCATCCCGCCCCTAACTCCGCCCAGTTCCGCCCATTCTCCGCCCCATGGCTGACTAATT
TTTTTTATTTATGCAGAGGCCGAGGCCGCCTCTGCCTCTGAGCTATTCCAGAAGTAGTGAGGAGGCTTTT
TTGGAGGCCTAGGCTTTTGCAAAAAGCTCCCGGGAGCTTGTATATCCATTTTCGGATCTGATCAAGAGAC
AGGATGAGGATCGTTTCGCATGATTGAACAAGATGGATTGCACGCAGGTTCTCCGGCCGCTTGGGTGGAG
AGGCTATTCGGCTATGACTGGGCACAACAGACAATCGGCTGCTCTGATGCCGCCGTGTTCCGGCTGTCAG
CGCAGGGGCGCCCGGTTCTTTTTGTCAAGACCGACCTGTCCGGTGCCCTGAATGAACTGCAGGACGAGGC
AGCGCGGCTATCGTGGCTGGCCACGACGGGCGTTCCTTGCGCAGCTGTGCTCGACGTTGTCACTGAAGCG
GGAAGGGACTGGCTGCTATTGGGCGAAGTGCCGGGGCAGGATCTCCTGTCATCTCACCTTGCTCCTGCCG
AGAAAGTATCCATCATGGCTGATGCAATGCGGCGGCTGCATACGCTTGATCCGGCTACCTGCCCATTCGA
CCACCAAGCGAAACATCGCATCGAGCGAGCACGTACTCGGATGGAAGCCGGTCTTGTCGATCAGGATGAT
CTGGACGAAGAGCATCAGGGGCTCGCGCCAGCCGAACTGTTCGCCAGGCTCAAGGCGCGCATGCCCGACG
GCGAGGATCTCGTCGTGACCCATGGCGATGCCTGCTTGCCGAATATCATGGTGGAAAATGGCCGCTTTTC
TGGATTCATCGACTGTGGCCGGCTGGGTGTGGCGGACCGCTATCAGGACATAGCGTTGGCTACCCGTGAT
ATTGCTGAAGAGCTTGGCGGCGAATGGGCTGACCGCTTCCTCGTGCTTTACGGTATCGCCGCTCCCGATT
CGCAGCGCATCGCCTTCTATCGCCTTCTTGACGAGTTCTTCTGAGCGGGACTCTGGGGTTCGAAATGACC
GACCAAGCGACGCCCAACCTGCCATCACGAGATTTCGATTCCACCGCCGCCTTCTATGAAAGGTTGGGCT
TCGGAATCGTTTTCCGGGACGCCGGCTGGATGATCCTCCAGCGCGGGGATCTCATGCTGGAGTTCTTCGC
CCACCCCAACTTGTTTATTGCAGCTTATAATGGTTACAAATAAAGCAATAGCATCACAAATTTCACAAAT
AAAGCATTTTTTTCACTGCATTCTAGTTGTGGTTTGTCCAAACTCATCAATGTATCTTATCATGTCTGTA
TACCGTCGACCTCTAGCTAGAGCTTGGCGTAATCATGGTCATAGCTGTTTCCTGTGTGAAATTGTTATCC
GCTCACAATTCCACACAACATACGAGCCGGAAGCATAAAGTGTAAAGCCTGGGGTGCCTAATGAGTGAGC
TAACTCACATTAATTGCGTTGCGCTCACTGCCCGCTTTCCAGTCGGGAAACCTGTCGTGCCAGCTGCATT
AATGAATCGGCCAACGCGCGGGGAGAGGCGGTTTGCGTATTGGGCGCTCTTCCGCTTCCTCGCTCACTGA
CTCGCTGCGCTCGGTCGTTCGGCTGCGGCGAGCGGTATCAGCTCACTCAAAGGCGGTAATACGGTTATCC
ACAGAATCAGGGGATAACGCAGGAAAGAACATGTGAGCAAAAGGCCAGCAAAAGGCCAGGAACCGTAAAA
AGGCCGCGTTGCTGGCGTTTTTCCATAGGCTCCGCCCCCCTGACGAGCATCACAAAAATCGACGCTCAAG
TCAGAGGTGGCGAAACCCGACAGGACTATAAAGATACCAGGCGTTTCCCCCTGGAAGCTCCCTCGTGCGC
TCTCCTGTTCCGACCCTGCCGCTTACCGGATACCTGTCCGCCTTTCTCCCTTCGGGAAGCGTGGCGCTTT
CTCAATGCTCACGCTGTAGGTATCTCAGTTCGGTGTAGGTCGTTCGCTCCAAGCTGGGCTGTGTGCACGA
ACCCCCCGTTCAGCCCGACCGCTGCGCCTTATCCGGTAACTATCGTCTTGAGTCCAACCCGGTAAGACAC
GACTTATCGCCACTGGCAGCAGCCACTGGTAACAGGATTAGCAGAGCGAGGTATGTAGGCGGTGCTACAG
AGTTCTTGAAGTGGTGGCCTAACTACGGCTACACTAGAAGGACAGTATTTGGTATCTGCGCTCTGCTGAA
GCCAGTTACCTTCGGAAAAAGAGTTGGTAGCTCTTGATCCGGCAAACAAACCACCGCTGGTAGCGGTGGT
TTTTTTGTTTGCAAGCAGCAGATTACGCGCAGAAAAAAAGGATCTCAAGAAGATCCTTTGATCTTTTCTA
CGGGGTCTGACGCTCAGTGGAACGAAAACTCACGTTAAGGGATTTTGGTCATGAGATTATCAAAAAGGAT
CTTCACCTAGATCCTTTTAAATTAAAAATGAAGTTTTAAATCAATCTAAAGTATATATGAGTAAACTTGG
TCTGACAGTTACCAATGCTTAATCAGTGAGGCACCTATCTCAGCGATCTGTCTATTTCGTTCATCCATAG
TTGCCTGACTCCCCGTCGTGTAGATAACTACGATACGGGAGGGCTTACCATCTGGCCCCAGTGCTGCAAT
GATACCGCGAGACCCACGCTCACCGGCTCCAGATTTATCAGCAATAAACCAGCCAGCCGGAAGGGCCGAG
CGCAGAAGTGGTCCTGCAACTTTATCCGCCTCCATCCAGTCTATTAATTGTTGCCGGGAAGCTAGAGTAA
GTAGTTCGCCAGTTAATAGTTTGCGCAACGTTGTTGCCATTGCTACAGGCATCGTGGTGTCACGCTCGTC
GTTTGGTATGGCTTCATTCAGCTCCGGTTCCCAACGATCAAGGCGAGTTACATGATCCCCCATGTTGTGC
AAAAAAGCGGTTAGCTCCTTCGGTCCTCCGATCGTTGTCAGAAGTAAGTTGGCCGCAGTGTTATCACTCA
TGGTTATGGCAGCACTGCATAATTCTCTTACTGTCATGCCATCCGTAAGATGCTTTTCTGTGACTGGTGA
GTACTCAACCAAGTCATTCTGAGAATAGTGTATGCGGCGACCGAGTTGCTCTTGCCCGGCGTCAATACGG
GATAATACCGCGCCACATAGCAGAACTTTAAAAGTGCTCATCATTGGAAAACGTTCTTCGGGGCGAAAAC
TCTCAAGGATCTTACCGCTGTTGAGATCCAGTTCGATGTAACCCACTCGTGCACCCAACTGATCTTCAGC
ATCTTTTACTTTCACCAGCGTTTCTGGGTGAGCAAAAACAGGAAGGCAAAATGCCGCAAAAAAGGGAATA
AGGGCGACACGGAAATGTTGAATACTCATACTCTTCCTTTTTCAATATTATTGAAGCATTTATCAGGGTT
ATTGTCTCATGAGCGGATACATATTTGAATGTATTTAGAAAAATAAACAAATAGGGGTTCCGCGCACATT
TCCCCGAAAAGTGCCACCTGACGTC
