>Addgene plasmid #70002 | pRR-S6a | addgene partial sequence | sequence record 126658 | CMV-F 5'-CGCAAATGGGCGGTAGGCGTG-3'
CTATATAAGCAGAGCTCTCTGGCTAACTAGAGAACCCACTGCTTACTGGCTTATCGAAATTAATACGACT
CACTATAGGGAGACCCAAGCTTGGTACCGAGCTCGGATCCATGGAACTCAGCGTCCTCCTCTTCCTTGCA
CTCCTCACAGGACTCTTGCTACTCCTGGTTCAGCGCCACCCTAACACCCATGACCGCCTCCCACCAGGGC
CCCGCCCTCTGCCCCTTTTGGGAAACCTTCTGCAGATGGATAGAAGAGGCCTACTCAAATCCTTTCTGAG
GTTCCGAGAGAAATATGGGGACGTCTTCACGGTACACCTGGGACCGAGGCCCGTGGTCATGCTGTGTGGA
GTAGAGGCCATACGGGAGGCCCTTGTGGACAAGGCTGAGGCCTTCTCTGGCCGGGGAAAAATCGCCATGG
TCGACCCATTCTTCCGGGGATATGGTGTGATCTTTGCCAATGGAAACCGCTGGAAGGTGCTTCGGCGATT
CTCTGTGACCACTATGAGGGACTTCGGGATGGGAAAGCGGAGTGTGGAGGAGCGGATTCAGGAGGAGGCT
CAGTGTCTGATAGAGGAGCTTCGGAAATCCAAGGGGGCCCTCATGGACCCCACCTTCCTCTTCCAGTCCA
TTACCGCCAACATCATCTGCTCCATCGTCTTTGGAAAACGATTCCACTACCAAGATCAAGAGTTCCTGAA
GATGCTGAACTTGTTCTACCAGACTTTTTCACTCATCAGCTCTGTACTCGGCCAGCTGTTTGAGCTCTTC
TCTGGCTTCTTGAAATACTTTCCTGGGGCACACAGGCAAGTTTACAAAAACCTGCAGGAAATCAATGCTT
ACATTGGCCACAGTGTGGAGAAGCACCGTGAAACCCTGGACCC
