>Addgene plasmid #70002 | pRR-S6a | addgene partial sequence | sequence record 126659 | BGH-rev 5'-TAGAAGGCACAGTCGAGG-3'
CATTTAGGTGACACTATAGAATAGGGCCCTCTAGACTCAGCGGGGCAGGAAGCGGATCTGGTATGTTGGG
GGTATTTTGCCCACACCACACTCCTGGGGTGTCAGATCGATGTCTTCTGGGGCCACGGGGCTGGCCATGG
AGAAGTTCTGGAGGATGGTGGTGAAGAAGAGGAACAATTCCGCACGGGCGATGCCTTCACCAAGACAAAT
CCGCTTCCCTAAGGAGAAGGGGATAAAAGCTTCAGTCTTTTTCAGTGCCCCATTGGCATCCAGAAAGTGG
TCAGGATTGAAGGCGTCTGGTTTTTCAAAGTAGTGTGGGTCATGGAGAGCAGTGCTCAGGATGAGAAATA
CTTCTGTGTCCTTGGGGATGATGTACCCTCGGAAGCTGGTGTGTTGGGTGACAATGTGGGGCACACCCAT
GGGGAGAAGGTCGGAAAATCTCTGAATCTCATAGATGACTGCCTCTGTGTATGGCATTTTGGCTCGGTCA
TGAAGCTCTGGAGGGCGATGTGGGCCAATCACCTGTTCAATCTCCCTGTAGACTCTCTCTGCAACATGAG
GGTATTTGAGCATGAGCAGGAAGCCGTAGCGGAGAGTGGTGCTGGTGGTCTCAGTGCCAGCAAAGAAGAG
CGAGAGCGTGTTGAGGTTGAGGTTCTGGTGGCTGAATTCACTGTGTGCGTTGGATTTCTCTTTTTCCATG
TGGAGCAGGTAGGTGTCGATGAGGTCCTTGGGGGCGCTGGGGTCCAGGGTTTCACGGTGCTTCTCCACAC
TGTGGCCAATGTAAGCATTGATTTCCTGCAGGTTTTTGTAAACTTGCCTGTGTGCCCCAGGAAAGTATTT
CAAGAAGCCAGAGAAGAGCTCAAACAGCTGGCCGAGTACAGAGCTGATGAGTGAAA
